Addgene plasmid #174150: lentiCRISPRv2_RB1#1
Purpose: Lentiviral vector expressing Cas9 and a sgRNA against the human RB1 gene
Depositing lab: Julien Sage. Depositing organization: Stanford University. Publication: The AMBRA1 E3 ligase adaptor regulates the stability of cyclin D. Chaikovsky AC, Li C, Jeng EE, Loebell S, Lee MC, Murray CW, Cheng R, Demeter J, Swaney DL, Chen SH, Newton BW, Johnson JR, Drainas AP, Shue YT, Seoane JA, Srinivasan P, He A, Yoshida A, Hipkins SQ, McCrea E, Poltorack CD, Krogan NJ, Diehl JA, Kong C, Jackson PK, Curtis C, Petrov DA, Bassik MC, Winslow MM, Sage J. Nature. 2021 Apr;592(7856):794-798. doi: 10.1038/s41586-021-03474-7. Epub 2021 Apr 14. PubMed 33854239.
Backbone
  Vector backbone: lentiCRISPR v2
  Vector type: Mammalian Expression, Lentiviral, CRISPR
  Selectable markers: Puromycin
Growth in bacteria
  Bacterial resistance: Ampicillin, 100 μg/mL
  Growth temperature: 37°C
  Growth strain: NEB Stable
  Copy number: High Copy
Gene/Insert
  Gene/Insert name: RB1 sgRNA
  gRNA/shRNA sequence: GGGAGAAAGTTTCATCTG
  Species: H. sapiens (human)
  Insert size (bp): 18
  Promoter: hU6
  Cloning method: Restriction Enzyme; 5′ cloning site BsmbI (destroyed during cloning); 3′ cloning site BsmbI (destroyed during cloning)
Terms and licenses: Academic/Nonprofit Terms; Industry Terms: Not Available to Industry
How to cite: lentiCRISPRv2_RB1#1 was a gift from Julien Sage (Addgene plasmid # 174150 ; http://n2t.net/addgene:174150 ; RRID:Addgene_174150)
