[The description below was written by a language model from this plasmid's Addgene catalogue record and pLannotate feature annotations shown in this document.]
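Description:
lentiCRISPRv2_RB1#1 is a third-generation-style, self-inactivating HIV-1 lentiviral transfer plasmid built on the lentiCRISPR v2 backbone, delivering both Streptococcus pyogenes Cas9 and a single guide RNA against the human RB1 gene from one vector. In bacteria it is maintained through a high-copy ColE1/pUC-type origin with ampicillin resistance (AmpR under its own bla promoter). An f1 origin is also present. The roughly 13 kb sequence carries a CMV enhancer/promoter fused to a truncated 5' LTR, which drives genomic RNA production in packaging cells. This is followed by the Ψ packaging signal with a partial gag region, the Rev response element for Rev-dependent nuclear export, the cPPT/CTS, and a ΔU3 3' LTR that inactivates the viral promoter after integration.

Between the LTRs sit two expression units. A human U6 RNA polymerase III promoter transcribes the 18-nucleotide RB1-targeting spacer, which was cloned into BsmBI sites destroyed in the process and is joined to the S. pyogenes gRNA scaffold. Downstream, an EF-1α core promoter drives Cas9, followed by a puromycin N-acetyltransferase coding sequence for selecting transduced mammalian cells. The feature table does not annotate the element linking Cas9 to the puromycin marker. A WPRE after the cassette enhances transcript expression. Outside the viral region, the backbone also contains an SV40/EM7-driven bleomycin/Zeocin resistance cassette with an SV40 poly(A) signal, and a bGH poly(A) signal after the 3' LTR. The construct is intended for producing lentivirus to disrupt RB1 in human cells by Cas9-induced double-strand breaks. The "#1" in its name suggests it is one of several RB1 guides.
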