Features (pLannotate 1.2.2; 33 found; start..end, strand, type, name):
     31..83      -  misc_feature   bom (fragment): basis of mobility region from pBR322
    238..617     +  enhancer       CMV enhancer: human cytomegalovirus immediate early enhancer
    618..817     +  promoter       CMV promoter: human cytomegalovirus (CMV) immediate early promoter
    835..1015    +  LTR            5' LTR (truncated): truncated 5' long terminal repeat (LTR) from HIV-1
   1062..1187    +  misc_feature   HIV-1 Ψ: packaging signal of human immunodeficiency virus type 1
   1171..1534    +  CDS            HIV-1 gag (fragment): gag protein from human immunodeficiency virus 1; gag
   1680..1913    +  misc_feature   RRE: The Rev response element (RRE) of HIV-1 allows for Rev-dependent mRNA export from the nucleus to the cytoplasm.
   2290..2390    +  CDS            Rev (fragment): human immunodeficiency virus 1 (HIV-1) Rev protein; rev; enhances nuclear export of unspliced and incompletely spliced viral mRNAs
   2440..2557    +  misc_feature   cPPT/CTS: central polypurine tract and central termination sequence of HIV-1
   2608..2848    +  promoter       U6 promoter: RNA polymerase III promoter for human U6 snRNA
   2875..2950    +  misc_RNA       gRNA scaffold: guide RNA scaffold for the Streptococcus pyogenes CRISPR/Cas9 system
   2968..2986    +  CDS            small t antigen (fragment): SV40 (simian virus 40) small t antigen
   3012..3223    +  promoter       EF-1α core promoter: core promoter for human elongation factor EF-1α
   3248..7351    +  CDS            Cas9: Cas9 (Csn1) endonuclease from the Streptococcus pyogenes Type II CRISPR/Cas system generates RNA-guided double strand breaks in DNA
   7489..8086    +  CDS            PuroR (fragment): puromycin N-acetyltransferase; pac from Streptomyces; confers resistance to puromycin
   8102..8690    +  misc_feature   WPRE: woodchuck hepatitis virus posttranscriptional regulatory element
   8741..8760    +  misc_feature   cPPT/CTS (fragment): central polypurine tract and central termination sequence of HIV-1
   8762..8995    +  LTR            3' LTR (ΔU3): self-inactivating 3' long terminal repeat (LTR) from HIV-1
   9027..9251    +  polyA_signal   bGH poly(A) signal: bovine growth hormone polyadenylation signal
   9255..9276    +  promoter       SV40 promoter (fragment): SV40 enhancer and early promoter
   9297..9725    +  rep_origin     f1 ori (sequence partly withheld): f1 bacteriophage origin of replication; arrow indicates direction of (+) strand synthesis
   9739..10068   +  promoter       SV40 promoter: SV40 enhancer and early promoter
  10116..10163   +  promoter       EM7 promoter: synthetic bacterial promoter&nbsp
  10182..10556   +  CDS            BleoR: antibiotic-binding protein; Sh ble from Streptoalloteichus hindustanus; confers resistance to bleomycin, phleomycin, and Zeocin™
  10566..10691   +  CDS            ble (fragment): BLE_KLEPN - Experimental evidence at protein level: Swiss-Prot protein existence level 1. Binding protein with a strong affinity to the bleomycin family of antibiotics. Binds to CL990; an antimitotic-antibiotic compound. From Klebsiella pneumoniae.
  10686..10807   +  polyA_signal   SV40 poly(A) signal: SV40 polyadenylation signal
  10878..10900   -  protein_bind   lac operator (fragment): The lac repressor binds to the lac operator to inhibit transcription in E. coli. This inhibition can be relieved by adding lactose or isopropyl-β-D-thiogalactopyranoside (IPTG). lac repressor encoded by lacI
  10904..10934   -  promoter       lac promoter: promoter for the E. coli lac operon
  10949..10970   -  protein_bind   CAP binding site: CAP binding activates transcription in the presence of cAMP. E. coli catabolite activator protein
  10983..11075   -  CDS            lacI (fragment): lac repressor; lacI; The lac repressor binds to the lac operator to inhibit transcription in E. coli. This inhibition can be relieved by adding lactose or isopropyl-β-D-thiogalactopyranoside (IPTG).
  11258..11846   -  rep_origin     ori: high-copy-number ColE1/pMB1/pBR322/pUC origin of replication
  12017..12877   -  CDS            AmpR: β-lactamase; bla; confers resistance to ampicillin, carbenicillin, and related antibiotics
  12878..12982   -  promoter       AmpR promoter: bla
>Addgene plasmid #174150 | lentiCRISPRv2_RB1#1 | addgene full sequence | sequence record 342241 | Addgene NGS Result
GTCGACGGATCGGGAGATCTCCCGATCCCCTATGGTGCACTCTCAGTACAATCTGCTCTGATGCCGCATA
GTTAAGCCAGTATCTGCTCCCTGCTTGTGTGTTGGAGGTCGCTGAGTAGTGCGCGAGCAAAATTTAAGCT
ACAACAAGGCAAGGCTTGACCGACAATTGCATGAAGAATCTGCTTAGGGTTAGGCGTTTTGCGCTGCTTC
GCGATGTACGGGCCAGATATACGCGTTGACATTGATTATTGACTAGTTATTAATAGTAATCAATTACGGG
GTCATTAGTTCATAGCCCATATATGGAGTTCCGCGTTACATAACTTACGGTAAATGGCCCGCCTGGCTGA
CCGCCCAACGACCCCCGCCCATTGACGTCAATAATGACGTATGTTCCCATAGTAACGCCAATAGGGACTT
TCCATTGACGTCAATGGGTGGAGTATTTACGGTAAACTGCCCACTTGGCAGTACATCAAGTGTATCATAT
GCCAAGTACGCCCCCTATTGACGTCAATGACGGTAAATGGCCCGCCTGGCATTATGCCCAGTACATGACC
TTATGGGACTTTCCTACTTGGCAGTACATCTACGTATTAGTCATCGCTATTACCATGGTGATGCGGTTTT
GGCAGTACATCAATGGGCGTGGATAGCGGTTTGACTCACGGGGATTTCCAAGTCTCCACCCCATTGACGT
CAATGGGAGTTTGTTTTGGCACCAAAATCAACGGGACTTTCCAAAATGTCGTAACAACTCCGCCCCATTG
ACGCAAATGGGCGGTAGGCGTGTACGGTGGGAGGTCTATATAAGCAGCGCGTTTTGCCTGTACTGGGTCT
CTCTGGTTAGACCAGATCTGAGCCTGGGAGCTCTCTGGCTAACTAGGGAACCCACTGCTTAAGCCTCAAT
AAAGCTTGCCTTGAGTGCTTCAAGTAGTGTGTGCCCGTCTGTTGTGTGACTCTGGTAACTAGAGATCCCT
CAGACCCTTTTAGTCAGTGTGGAAAATCTCTAGCAGTGGCGCCCGAACAGGGACTTGAAAGCGAAAGGGA
AACCAGAGGAGCTCTCTCGACGCAGGACTCGGCTTGCTGAAGCGCGCACGGCAAGAGGCGAGGGGCGGCG
ACTGGTGAGTACGCCAAAAATTTTGACTAGCGGAGGCTAGAAGGAGAGAGATGGGTGCGAGAGCGTCAGT
ATTAAGCGGGGGAGAATTAGATCGCGATGGGAAAAAATTCGGTTAAGGCCAGGGGGAAAGAAAAAATATA
AATTAAAACATATAGTATGGGCAAGCAGGGAGCTAGAACGATTCGCAGTTAATCCTGGCCTGTTAGAAAC
ATCAGAAGGCTGTAGACAAATACTGGGACAGCTACAACCATCCCTTCAGACAGGATCAGAAGAACTTAGA
TCATTATATAATACAGTAGCAACCCTCTATTGTGTGCATCAAAGGATAGAGATAAAAGACACCAAGGAAG
CTTTAGACAAGATAGAGGAAGAGCAAAACAAAAGTAAGACCACCGCACAGCAAGCGGCCGCTGATCTTCA
GACCTGGAGGAGGAGATATGAGGGACAATTGGAGAAGTGAATTATATAAATATAAAGTAGTAAAAATTGA
ACCATTAGGAGTAGCACCCACCAAGGCAAAGAGAAGAGTGGTGCAGAGAGAAAAAAGAGCAGTGGGAATA
GGAGCTTTGTTCCTTGGGTTCTTGGGAGCAGCAGGAAGCACTATGGGCGCAGCGTCAATGACGCTGACGG
TACAGGCCAGACAATTATTGTCTGGTATAGTGCAGCAGCAGAACAATTTGCTGAGGGCTATTGAGGCGCA
ACAGCATCTGTTGCAACTCACAGTCTGGGGCATCAAGCAGCTCCAGGCAAGAATCCTGGCTGTGGAAAGA
TACCTAAAGGATCAACAGCTCCTGGGGATTTGGGGTTGCTCTGGAAAACTCATTTGCACCACTGCTGTGC
CTTGGAATGCTAGTTGGAGTAATAAATCTCTGGAACAGATTTGGAATCACACGACCTGGATGGAGTGGGA
CAGAGAAATTAACAATTACACAAGCTTAATACACTCCTTAATTGAAGAATCGCAAAACCAGCAAGAAAAG
AATGAACAAGAATTATTGGAATTAGATAAATGGGCAAGTTTGTGGAATTGGTTTAACATAACAAATTGGC
TGTGGTATATAAAATTATTCATAATGATAGTAGGAGGCTTGGTAGGTTTAAGAATAGTTTTTGCTGTACT
TTCTATAGTGAATAGAGTTAGGCAGGGATATTCACCATTATCGTTTCAGACCCACCTCCCAACCCCGAGG
GGACCCGACAGGCCCGAAGGAATAGAAGAAGAAGGTGGAGAGAGAGACAGAGACAGATCCATTCGATTAG
TGAACGGATCGGCACTGCGTGCGCCAATTCTGCAGACAAATGGCAGTATTCATCCACAATTTTAAAAGAA
AAGGGGGGATTGGGGGGTACAGTGCAGGGGAAAGAATAGTAGACATAATAGCAACAGACATACAAACTAA
AGAATTACAAAAACAAATTACAAAAATTCAAAATTTTCGGGTTTATTACAGGGACAGCAGAGATCCAGTT
TGGTTAATTAAGGTACCGAGGGCCTATTTCCCATGATTCCTTCATATTTGCATATACGATACAAGGCTGT
TAGAGAGATAATTAGAATTAATTTGACTGTAAACACAAAGATATTAGTACAAAATACGTGACGTAGAAAG
TAATAATTTCTTGGGTAGTTTGCAGTTTTAAAATTATGTTTTAAAATGGACTATCATATGCTTACCGTAA
CTTGAAAGTATTTCGATTTCTTGGCTTTATATATCTTGTGGAAAGGACGAAACACCGGGAGAAAGTTTCA
TCTGGTTTTAGAGCTAGAAATAGCAAGTTAAAATAAGGCTAGTCCGTTATCAACTTGAAAAAGTGGCACC
GAGTCGGTGCTTTTTTGAATTCGCTAGCTAGGTCTTGAAAGGAGTGGGAATTGGCTCCGGTGCCCGTCAG
TGGGCAGAGCGCACATCGCCCACAGTCCCCGAGAAGTTGGGGGGAGGGGTCGGCAATTGATCCGGTGCCT
AGAGAAGGTGGCGCGGGGTAAACTGGGAAAGTGATGTCGTGTACTGGCTCCGCCTTTTTCCCGAGGGTGG
GGGAGAACCGTATATAAGTGCAGTAGTCGCCGTGAACGTTCTTTTTCGCAACGGGTTTGCCGCCAGAACA
CAGGACCGGTTCTAGAGCGCTGCCACCATGGACAAGAAGTACAGCATCGGCCTGGACATCGGCACCAACT
CTGTGGGCTGGGCCGTGATCACCGACGAGTACAAGGTGCCCAGCAAGAAATTCAAGGTGCTGGGCAACAC
CGACCGGCACAGCATCAAGAAGAACCTGATCGGAGCCCTGCTGTTCGACAGCGGCGAAACAGCCGAGGCC
ACCCGGCTGAAGAGAACCGCCAGAAGAAGATACACCAGACGGAAGAACCGGATCTGCTATCTGCAAGAGA
TCTTCAGCAACGAGATGGCCAAGGTGGACGACAGCTTCTTCCACAGACTGGAAGAGTCCTTCCTGGTGGA
AGAGGATAAGAAGCACGAGCGGCACCCCATCTTCGGCAACATCGTGGACGAGGTGGCCTACCACGAGAAG
TACCCCACCATCTACCACCTGAGAAAGAAACTGGTGGACAGCACCGACAAGGCCGACCTGCGGCTGATCT
ATCTGGCCCTGGCCCACATGATCAAGTTCCGGGGCCACTTCCTGATCGAGGGCGACCTGAACCCCGACAA
CAGCGACGTGGACAAGCTGTTCATCCAGCTGGTGCAGACCTACAACCAGCTGTTCGAGGAAAACCCCATC
AACGCCAGCGGCGTGGACGCCAAGGCCATCCTGTCTGCCAGACTGAGCAAGAGCAGACGGCTGGAAAATC
TGATCGCCCAGCTGCCCGGCGAGAAGAAGAATGGCCTGTTCGGAAACCTGATTGCCCTGAGCCTGGGCCT
GACCCCCAACTTCAAGAGCAACTTCGACCTGGCCGAGGATGCCAAACTGCAGCTGAGCAAGGACACCTAC
GACGACGACCTGGACAACCTGCTGGCCCAGATCGGCGACCAGTACGCCGACCTGTTTCTGGCCGCCAAGA
ACCTGTCCGACGCCATCCTGCTGAGCGACATCCTGAGAGTGAACACCGAGATCACCAAGGCCCCCCTGAG
CGCCTCTATGATCAAGAGATACGACGAGCACCACCAGGACCTGACCCTGCTGAAAGCTCTCGTGCGGCAG
CAGCTGCCTGAGAAGTACAAAGAGATTTTCTTCGACCAGAGCAAGAACGGCTACGCCGGCTACATTGACG
GCGGAGCCAGCCAGGAAGAGTTCTACAAGTTCATCAAGCCCATCCTGGAAAAGATGGACGGCACCGAGGA
ACTGCTCGTGAAGCTGAACAGAGAGGACCTGCTGCGGAAGCAGCGGACCTTCGACAACGGCAGCATCCCC
CACCAGATCCACCTGGGAGAGCTGCACGCCATTCTGCGGCGGCAGGAAGATTTTTACCCATTCCTGAAGG
ACAACCGGGAAAAGATCGAGAAGATCCTGACCTTCCGCATCCCCTACTACGTGGGCCCTCTGGCCAGGGG
AAACAGCAGATTCGCCTGGATGACCAGAAAGAGCGAGGAAACCATCACCCCCTGGAACTTCGAGGAAGTG
GTGGACAAGGGCGCTTCCGCCCAGAGCTTCATCGAGCGGATGACCAACTTCGATAAGAACCTGCCCAACG
AGAAGGTGCTGCCCAAGCACAGCCTGCTGTACGAGTACTTCACCGTGTATAACGAGCTGACCAAAGTGAA
ATACGTGACCGAGGGAATGAGAAAGCCCGCCTTCCTGAGCGGCGAGCAGAAAAAGGCCATCGTGGACCTG
CTGTTCAAGACCAACCGGAAAGTGACCGTGAAGCAGCTGAAAGAGGACTACTTCAAGAAAATCGAGTGCT
TCGACTCCGTGGAAATCTCCGGCGTGGAAGATCGGTTCAACGCCTCCCTGGGCACATACCACGATCTGCT
GAAAATTATCAAGGACAAGGACTTCCTGGACAATGAGGAAAACGAGGACATTCTGGAAGATATCGTGCTG
ACCCTGACACTGTTTGAGGACAGAGAGATGATCGAGGAACGGCTGAAAACCTATGCCCACCTGTTCGACG
ACAAAGTGATGAAGCAGCTGAAGCGGCGGAGATACACCGGCTGGGGCAGGCTGAGCCGGAAGCTGATCAA
CGGCATCCGGGACAAGCAGTCCGGCAAGACAATCCTGGATTTCCTGAAGTCCGACGGCTTCGCCAACAGA
AACTTCATGCAGCTGATCCACGACGACAGCCTGACCTTTAAAGAGGACATCCAGAAAGCCCAGGTGTCCG
GCCAGGGCGATAGCCTGCACGAGCACATTGCCAATCTGGCCGGCAGCCCCGCCATTAAGAAGGGCATCCT
GCAGACAGTGAAGGTGGTGGACGAGCTCGTGAAAGTGATGGGCCGGCACAAGCCCGAGAACATCGTGATC
GAAATGGCCAGAGAGAACCAGACCACCCAGAAGGGACAGAAGAACAGCCGCGAGAGAATGAAGCGGATCG
AAGAGGGCATCAAAGAGCTGGGCAGCCAGATCCTGAAAGAACACCCCGTGGAAAACACCCAGCTGCAGAA
CGAGAAGCTGTACCTGTACTACCTGCAGAATGGGCGGGATATGTACGTGGACCAGGAACTGGACATCAAC
CGGCTGTCCGACTACGATGTGGACCATATCGTGCCTCAGAGCTTTCTGAAGGACGACTCCATCGACAACA
AGGTGCTGACCAGAAGCGACAAGAACCGGGGCAAGAGCGACAACGTGCCCTCCGAAGAGGTCGTGAAGAA
GATGAAGAACTACTGGCGGCAGCTGCTGAACGCCAAGCTGATTACCCAGAGAAAGTTCGACAATCTGACC
AAGGCCGAGAGAGGCGGCCTGAGCGAACTGGATAAGGCCGGCTTCATCAAGAGACAGCTGGTGGAAACCC
GGCAGATCACAAAGCACGTGGCACAGATCCTGGACTCCCGGATGAACACTAAGTACGACGAGAATGACAA
GCTGATCCGGGAAGTGAAAGTGATCACCCTGAAGTCCAAGCTGGTGTCCGATTTCCGGAAGGATTTCCAG
TTTTACAAAGTGCGCGAGATCAACAACTACCACCACGCCCACGACGCCTACCTGAACGCCGTCGTGGGAA
CCGCCCTGATCAAAAAGTACCCTAAGCTGGAAAGCGAGTTCGTGTACGGCGACTACAAGGTGTACGACGT
GCGGAAGATGATCGCCAAGAGCGAGCAGGAAATCGGCAAGGCTACCGCCAAGTACTTCTTCTACAGCAAC
ATCATGAACTTTTTCAAGACCGAGATTACCCTGGCCAACGGCGAGATCCGGAAGCGGCCTCTGATCGAGA
CAAACGGCGAAACCGGGGAGATCGTGTGGGATAAGGGCCGGGATTTTGCCACCGTGCGGAAAGTGCTGAG
CATGCCCCAAGTGAATATCGTGAAAAAGACCGAGGTGCAGACAGGCGGCTTCAGCAAAGAGTCTATCCTG
CCCAAGAGGAACAGCGATAAGCTGATCGCCAGAAAGAAGGACTGGGACCCTAAGAAGTACGGCGGCTTCG
ACAGCCCCACCGTGGCCTATTCTGTGCTGGTGGTGGCCAAAGTGGAAAAGGGCAAGTCCAAGAAACTGAA
GAGTGTGAAAGAGCTGCTGGGGATCACCATCATGGAAAGAAGCAGCTTCGAGAAGAATCCCATCGACTTT
CTGGAAGCCAAGGGCTACAAAGAAGTGAAAAAGGACCTGATCATCAAGCTGCCTAAGTACTCCCTGTTCG
AGCTGGAAAACGGCCGGAAGAGAATGCTGGCCTCTGCCGGCGAACTGCAGAAGGGAAACGAACTGGCCCT
GCCCTCCAAATATGTGAACTTCCTGTACCTGGCCAGCCACTATGAGAAGCTGAAGGGCTCCCCCGAGGAT
AATGAGCAGAAACAGCTGTTTGTGGAACAGCACAAGCACTACCTGGACGAGATCATCGAGCAGATCAGCG
AGTTCTCCAAGAGAGTGATCCTGGCCGACGCTAATCTGGACAAAGTGCTGTCCGCCTACAACAAGCACCG
GGATAAGCCCATCAGAGAGCAGGCCGAGAATATCATCCACCTGTTTACCCTGACCAATCTGGGAGCCCCT
GCCGCCTTCAAGTACTTTGACACCACCATCGACCGGAAGAGGTACACCAGCACCAAAGAGGTGCTGGACG
CCACCCTGATCCACCAGAGCATCACCGGCCTGTACGAGACACGGATCGACCTGTCTCAGCTGGGAGGCGA
CAAGCGACCTGCCGCCACAAAGAAGGCTGGACAGGCTAAGAAGAAGAAAGATTACAAAGACGATGACGAT
AAGGGATCCGGCGCAACAAACTTCTCTCTGCTGAAACAAGCCGGAGATGTCGAAGAGAATCCTGGACCGA
CCGAGTACAAGCCCACGGTGCGCCTCGCCACCCGCGACGACGTCCCCAGGGCCGTACGCACCCTCGCCGC
CGCGTTCGCCGACTACCCCGCCACGCGCCACACCGTCGATCCGGACCGCCACATCGAGCGGGTCACCGAG
CTGCAAGAACTCTTCCTCACGCGCGTCGGGCTCGACATCGGCAAGGTGTGGGTCGCGGACGACGGCGCCG
CGGTGGCGGTCTGGACCACGCCGGAGAGCGTCGAAGCGGGGGCGGTGTTCGCCGAGATCGGCCCGCGCAT
GGCCGAGTTGAGCGGTTCCCGGCTGGCCGCGCAGCAACAGATGGAAGGCCTCCTGGCGCCGCACCGGCCC
AAGGAGCCCGCGTGGTTCCTGGCCACCGTCGGAGTCTCGCCCGACCACCAGGGCAAGGGTCTGGGCAGCG
CCGTCGTGCTCCCCGGAGTGGAGGCGGCCGAGCGCGCCGGGGTGCCCGCCTTCCTGGAGACCTCCGCGCC
CCGCAACCTCCCCTTCTACGAGCGGCTCGGCTTCACCGTCACCGCCGACGTCGAGGTGCCCGAAGGACCG
CGCACCTGGTGCATGACCCGCAAGCCCGGTGCCTGAACGCGTTAAGTCGACAATCAACCTCTGGATTACA
AAATTTGTGAAAGATTGACTGGTATTCTTAACTATGTTGCTCCTTTTACGCTATGTGGATACGCTGCTTT
AATGCCTTTGTATCATGCTATTGCTTCCCGTATGGCTTTCATTTTCTCCTCCTTGTATAAATCCTGGTTG
CTGTCTCTTTATGAGGAGTTGTGGCCCGTTGTCAGGCAACGTGGCGTGGTGTGCACTGTGTTTGCTGACG
CAACCCCCACTGGTTGGGGCATTGCCACCACCTGTCAGCTCCTTTCCGGGACTTTCGCTTTCCCCCTCCC
TATTGCCACGGCGGAACTCATCGCCGCCTGCCTTGCCCGCTGCTGGACAGGGGCTCGGCTGTTGGGCACT
GACAATTCCGTGGTGTTGTCGGGGAAATCATCGTCCTTTCCTTGGCTGCTCGCCTGTGTTGCCACCTGGA
TTCTGCGCGGGACGTCCTTCTGCTACGTCCCTTCGGCCCTCAATCCAGCGGACCTTCCTTCCCGCGGCCT
GCTGCCGGCTCTGCGGCCTCTTCCGCGTCTTCGCCTTCGCCCTCAGACGAGTCGGATCTCCCTTTGGGCC
GCCTCCCCGCGTCGACTTTAAGACCAATGACTTACAAGGCAGCTGTAGATCTTAGCCACTTTTTAAAAGA
AAAGGGGGGACTGGAAGGGCTAATTCACTCCCAACGAAGACAAGATCTGCTTTTTGCTTGTACTGGGTCT
CTCTGGTTAGACCAGATCTGAGCCTGGGAGCTCTCTGGCTAACTAGGGAACCCACTGCTTAAGCCTCAAT
AAAGCTTGCCTTGAGTGCTTCAAGTAGTGTGTGCCCGTCTGTTGTGTGACTCTGGTAACTAGAGATCCCT
CAGACCCTTTTAGTCAGTGTGGAAAATCTCTAGCAGGGCCCGTTTAAACCCGCTGATCAGCCTCGACTGT
GCCTTCTAGTTGCCAGCCATCTGTTGTTTGCCCCTCCCCCGTGCCTTCCTTGACCCTGGAAGGTGCCACT
CCCACTGTCCTTTCCTAATAAAATGAGGAAATTGCATCGCATTGTCTGAGTAGGTGTCATTCTATTCTGG
GGGGTGGGGTGGGGCAGGACAGCAAGGGGGAGGATTGGGAAGACAATAGCAGGCATGCTGGGGATGCGGT
GGGCTCTATGGCTTCTGAGGCGGAAAGAACCAGCTGGGGCTCTAGGGGGTATCCCC
[124 nt withheld, positions 9297-9420]
C
[91 nt withheld, positions 9422-9512]
A
[49 nt withheld, positions 9514-9562]
CCTTTGACGTTGGAGTCCACGTTCTTT
[37 nt withheld, positions 9590-9626]
ACCCTATCTCGGTCTATTCTTTTGATTTATAAGGGATTTTGCCGATTTCGGCCTATTGGTTAAAAAATGA
GCTGATTTAACAAAAATTTAACGCGAATTAATTCTGTGGAATGTGTGTCAGTTAGGGTGTGGAAAGTCCC
CAGGCTCCCCAGCAGGCAGAAGTATGCAAAGCATGCATCTCAATTAGTCAGCAACCAGGTGTGGAAAGTC
CCCAGGCTCCCCAGCAGGCAGAAGTATGCAAAGCATGCATCTCAATTAGTCAGCAACCATAGTCCCGCCC
CTAACTCCGCCCATCCCGCCCCTAACTCCGCCCAGTTCCGCCCATTCTCCGCCCCATGGCTGACTAATTT
TTTTTATTTATGCAGAGGCCGAGGCCGCCTCTGCCTCTGAGCTATTCCAGAAGTAGTGAGGAGGCTTTTT
TGGAGGCCTAGGCTTTTGCAAAAAGCTCCCGGGAGCTTGTATATCCATTTTCGGATCTGATCAGCACGTG
TTGACAATTAATCATCGGCATAGTATATCGGCATAGTATAATACGACAAGGTGAGGAACTAAACCATGGC
CAAGTTGACCAGTGCCGTTCCGGTGCTCACCGCGCGCGACGTCGCCGGAGCGGTCGAGTTCTGGACCGAC
CGGCTCGGGTTCTCCCGGGACTTCGTGGAGGACGACTTCGCCGGTGTGGTCCGGGACGACGTGACCCTGT
TCATCAGCGCGGTCCAGGACCAGGTGGTGCCGGACAACACCCTGGCCTGGGTGTGGGTGCGCGGCCTGGA
CGAGCTGTACGCCGAGTGGTCGGAGGTCGTGTCCACGAACTTCCGGGACGCCTCCGGGCCGGCCATGACC
GAGATCGGCGAGCAGCCGTGGGGGCGGGAGTTCGCCCTGCGCGACCCGGCCGGCAACTGCGTGCACTTCG
TGGCCGAGGAGCAGGACTGACACGTGCTACGAGATTTCGATTCCACCGCCGCCTTCTATGAAAGGTTGGG
CTTCGGAATCGTTTTCCGGGACGCCGGCTGGATGATCCTCCAGCGCGGGGATCTCATGCTGGAGTTCTTC
GCCCACCCCAACTTGTTTATTGCAGCTTATAATGGTTACAAATAAAGCAATAGCATCACAAATTTCACAA
ATAAAGCATTTTTTTCACTGCATTCTAGTTGTGGTTTGTCCAAACTCATCAATGTATCTTATCATGTCTG
TATACCGTCGACCTCTAGCTAGAGCTTGGCGTAATCATGGTCATAGCTGTTTCCTGTGTGAAATTGTTAT
CCGCTCACAATTCCACACAACATACGAGCCGGAAGCATAAAGTGTAAAGCCTGGGGTGCCTAATGAGTGA
GCTAACTCACATTAATTGCGTTGCGCTCACTGCCCGCTTTCCAGTCGGGAAACCTGTCGTGCCAGCTGCA
TTAATGAATCGGCCAACGCGCGGGGAGAGGCGGTTTGCGTATTGGGCGCTCTTCCGCTTCCTCGCTCACT
GACTCGCTGCGCTCGGTCGTTCGGCTGCGGCGAGCGGTATCAGCTCACTCAAAGGCGGTAATACGGTTAT
CCACAGAATCAGGGGATAACGCAGGAAAGAACATGTGAGCAAAAGGCCAGCAAAAGGCCAGGAACCGTAA
AAAGGCCGCGTTGCTGGCGTTTTTCCATAGGCTCCGCCCCCCTGACGAGCATCACAAAAATCGACGCTCA
AGTCAGAGGTGGCGAAACCCGACAGGACTATAAAGATACCAGGCGTTTCCCCCTGGAAGCTCCCTCGTGC
GCTCTCCTGTTCCGACCCTGCCGCTTACCGGATACCTGTCCGCCTTTCTCCCTTCGGGAAGCGTGGCGCT
TTCTCATAGCTCACGCTGTAGGTATCTCAGTTCGGTGTAGGTCGTTCGCTCCAAGCTGGGCTGTGTGCAC
GAACCCCCCGTTCAGCCCGACCGCTGCGCCTTATCCGGTAACTATCGTCTTGAGTCCAACCCGGTAAGAC
ACGACTTATCGCCACTGGCAGCAGCCACTGGTAACAGGATTAGCAGAGCGAGGTATGTAGGCGGTGCTAC
AGAGTTCTTGAAGTGGTGGCCTAACTACGGCTACACTAGAAGAACAGTATTTGGTATCTGCGCTCTGCTG
AAGCCAGTTACCTTCGGAAAAAGAGTTGGTAGCTCTTGATCCGGCAAACAAACCACCGCTGGTAGCGGTG
GTTTTTTTGTTTGCAAGCAGCAGATTACGCGCAGAAAAAAAGGATCTCAAGAAGATCCTTTGATCTTTTC
TACGGGGTCTGACGCTCAGTGGAACGAAAACTCACGTTAAGGGATTTTGGTCATGAGATTATCAAAAAGG
ATCTTCACCTAGATCCTTTTAAATTAAAAATGAAGTTTTAAATCAATCTAAAGTATATATGAGTAAACTT
GGTCTGACAGTTACCAATGCTTAATCAGTGAGGCACCTATCTCAGCGATCTGTCTATTTCGTTCATCCAT
AGTTGCCTGACTCCCCGTCGTGTAGATAACTACGATACGGGAGGGCTTACCATCTGGCCCCAGTGCTGCA
ATGATACCGCGAGACCCACGCTCACCGGCTCCAGATTTATCAGCAATAAACCAGCCAGCCGGAAGGGCCG
AGCGCAGAAGTGGTCCTGCAACTTTATCCGCCTCCATCCAGTCTATTAATTGTTGCCGGGAAGCTAGAGT
AAGTAGTTCGCCAGTTAATAGTTTGCGCAACGTTGTTGCCATTGCTACAGGCATCGTGGTGTCACGCTCG
TCGTTTGGTATGGCTTCATTCAGCTCCGGTTCCCAACGATCAAGGCGAGTTACATGATCCCCCATGTTGT
GCAAAAAAGCGGTTAGCTCCTTCGGTCCTCCGATCGTTGTCAGAAGTAAGTTGGCCGCAGTGTTATCACT
CATGGTTATGGCAGCACTGCATAATTCTCTTACTGTCATGCCATCCGTAAGATGCTTTTCTGTGACTGGT
GAGTACTCAACCAAGTCATTCTGAGAATAGTGTATGCGGCGACCGAGTTGCTCTTGCCCGGCGTCAATAC
GGGATAATACCGCGCCACATAGCAGAACTTTAAAAGTGCTCATCATTGGAAAACGTTCTTCGGGGCGAAA
ACTCTCAAGGATCTTACCGCTGTTGAGATCCAGTTCGATGTAACCCACTCGTGCACCCAACTGATCTTCA
GCATCTTTTACTTTCACCAGCGTTTCTGGGTGAGCAAAAACAGGAAGGCAAAATGCCGCAAAAAAGGGAA
TAAGGGCGACACGGAAATGTTGAATACTCATACTCTTCCTTTTTCAATATTATTGAAGCATTTATCAGGG
TTATTGTCTCATGAGCGGATACATATTTGAATGTATTTAGAAAAATAAACAAATAGGGGTTCCGCGCACA
TTTCCCCGAAAAGTGCCACCTGAC
